Addgene plasmid #235259: EF1a-TS.FF5x1-mRuby2-miRE.FF5-bGH
Purpose: ComMAND closed-loop circuit regulating mRuby2 with miRE-FF5 design 3
Depositing lab: Kate Galloway. Depositing organization: Massachusetts Institute of Technology. Publication: Model-guided design of microRNA-based gene circuits supports precise dosage of transgenic cargoes into diverse primary cells. Love KS, Johnstone CP, Peterman EL, Gaglione S, Birnbaum ME, Galloway KE. Cell Syst. 2025 Apr 22:101269. doi: 10.1016/j.cels.2025.101269. PubMed 40300600.
Backbone
  Vector backbone: pShip.USI (upstream inverted)
  Backbone manufacturer: Galloway lab
  Backbone size w/o insert (bp): 2046
  Vector type: Mammalian Expression, Synthetic Biology
Growth in bacteria
  Bacterial resistance: Kanamycin, 50 μg/mL
  Growth temperature: 30°C
  Growth strain: NEB Stable
  Copy number: High Copy
Gene/Insert
  Gene/Insert name: mRuby2
  Species: Entacmaea quadricolor
  Insert size (bp): 711
  Promoter: EF1a (human EF1a)
  Cloning method: Golden Gate
  Sequencing primers: 5′ CATCAGAGATTTTGAGACAC; 3′ gcgtttctacaaactcttcc
Resource information
  A portion of this plasmid was derived from a plasmid made by: Addgene #90236
Terms and licenses: Academic/Nonprofit Terms; Industry Terms: Not Available to Industry
Depositor comments: Alt name: pKG2976 ; Please visit https://doi.org/10.1101/2024.06.25.600629 for bioRxiv preprint.
How to cite: EF1a-TS.FF5x1-mRuby2-miRE.FF5-bGH was a gift from Kate Galloway (Addgene plasmid # 235259 ; http://n2t.net/addgene:235259 ; RRID:Addgene_235259)
