[The description below was written by a language model from this plasmid's Addgene catalogue record and pLannotate feature annotations shown in this document.]
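Description:
EF1a-TS.FF5x1-mRuby2-miRE.FF5-bGH is a roughly 4.7 kb mammalian expression plasmid built by Golden Gate assembly in the compact pShip.USI ("upstream inverted") backbone. It is maintained in bacteria through a high-copy ColE1/pUC-type origin and a kanamycin resistance gene (aph(3')-Ia). rrnB T1 and T2 terminators in the backbone insulate the bacterial portion from the mammalian cassette.

The payload is a single transcription unit implementing a ComMAND closed-loop circuit, described in the record as miRE-FF5 design 3. The human EF1a promoter, annotated as its core promoter followed by intron A segments, drives the 711 bp coding sequence of mRuby2, a constitutively fluorescent red protein derived from Entacmaea quadricolor. The transcript ends at a bovine growth hormone polyadenylation signal. As the name indicates, one copy of a target site for the synthetic FF5 microRNA (TS.FF5x1) lies upstream of the mRuby2 reading frame, and an FF5 microRNA in an miRE scaffold lies downstream of it. The annotated miR-30a 3' flanking sequence between mRuby2 and the poly(A) signal is consistent with this miR-30-based scaffold. The target site and the hairpin itself are not separately annotated in the feature table. Because the microRNA is made from the same transcript that carries its own target site, output represses itself, forming a single-transcript regulatory loop intended to give more controlled transgene dosage. The short "TRE3GV promoter" fragment called just before mRuby2 is only 35 nt and is probably a partial sequence match rather than a functional Tet-responsive element.

The plasmid serves as a fluorescent readout construct for characterising and tuning microRNA-based dosage control circuits in mammalian cells.
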