Features (pLannotate 1.2.2; 11 found; start..end, strand, type, name):
     68..95      -  terminator     rrnB T2 terminator: transcription terminator T2 from the E. coli rrnB gene
    227..270     +  terminator     rrnB T1 terminator: Escherichia coli rrnB; transcription terminator T1 from the E. coli rrnB gene
    438..1026    -  rep_origin     ori: high-copy-number ColE1/pMB1/pBR322/pUC origin of replication
   1116..1925    -  CDS            KanR: aminoglycoside phosphotransferase; aph(3')-Ia; confers resistance to kanamycin in bacteria or G418 (Geneticin®) in eukaryotes
   2065..2276    +  promoter       EF-1α core promoter: core promoter for human elongation factor EF-1α
   2277..2390    +  intron         EF-1α intron A (fragment): intron upstream of the start codon of human EF-1α
   3016..3219    +  intron         EF-1α intron A: truncated intron upstream of the start codon of human EF-1α
   3228..3262    +  promoter       TRE3GV promoter (fragment): 3rd-generation Tet-responsive promoter that can be activated by binding of Tet-On® 3G, optimized for retroviral and lentiviral vectors
   3327..4037    +  CDS            mRuby2: mRuby2 is a basic (constitutively fluorescent) red fluorescent protein published in 2012, derived from Entacmaea quadricolor. It has moderate acid sensitivity.
   4308..4420    +  ncRNA          3' miR-30a: sequence downstream of the 71-nt precursor of the human miR-30a microRNA (Zeng et al., 2002) miRNA
   4477..4701    +  polyA_signal   bGH poly(A) signal: bovine growth hormone polyadenylation signal
>Addgene plasmid #235259 | EF1a-TS.FF5x1-mRuby2-miRE.FF5-bGH | addgene full sequence | sequence record 474056 | Addgene NGS Result
CGCTAGTAGACTGCAGGTGGGCCCGAGCTTAAGTAACTAACTAACAGGAAGAGTTTGTAGAAACGCAAAA
AGGCCATCCGTCAGGATGGCCTTCTGCTTAGTTTGATGCCTGGCAGTTTATGGCGGGCGTCCTGCCCGCC
ACCCTCCGGGCCGTTGCTTCACAACGTTCAAATCCGCTCCCGGCGGATTTGTCCTACTCAGGAGAGCGTT
CACCGACAAACAACAGATAAAACGAAAGGCCCAGTCTTCCGACTGAGCCTTTCGTTTTATTTGATGCCTG
GCAGTTCCCTACTCTCGCTTAGTAGTTAGACGTCCCCGAGATCCATGCTAGCGGTAATACGGTTATCCAC
AGAATCAGGGGATAACGCAGGAAAGAACATGTGAGCAAAAGGCCAGCAAAAGGCCAGGAACCGTAAAAAG
GCCGCGTTGCTGGCGTTTTTCCATAGGCTCCGCCCCCCTGACGAGCATCACAAAAATCGACGCTCAAGTC
AGAGGTGGCGAAACCCGACAGGACTATAAAGATACCAGGCGTTTCCCCCTGGAAGCTCCCTCGTGCGCTC
TCCTGTTCCGACCCTGCCGCTTACCGGATACCTGTCCGCCTTTCTCCCTTCGGGAAGCGTGGCGCTTTCT
CATAGCTCACGCTGTAGGTATCTCAGTTCGGTGTAGGTCGTTCGCTCCAAGCTGGGCTGTGTGCACGAAC
CCCCCGTTCAGCCCGACCGCTGCGCCTTATCCGGTAACTATCGTCTTGAGTCCAACCCGGTAAGACACGA
CTTATCGCCACTGGCAGCAGCCACTGGTAACAGGATTAGCAGAGCGAGGTATGTAGGCGGTGCTACAGAG
TTCTTGAAGTGGTGGCCTAACTACGGCTACACTAGAAGAACAGTATTTGGTATCTGCGCTCTGCTGAAGC
CAGTTACCTTCGGAAAAAGAGTTGGTAGCTCTTGATCCGGCAAACAAACCACCGCTGGTAGCGGTGGTTT
TTTTGTTTGCAAGCAGCAGATTACGCGCAGAAAAAAAGGATCTCAAGAAGATCCTTTGATCTTTTCTACG
GGGTCTGACGCTCAGTGGAACGGGGCCCAATCTGAATAATGTTACAACCAATTAACCAATTCTGATTAGA
AAAACTCATCGAGCATCAAATGAAACTGCAATTTATTCATATCAGGATTATCAATACCATATTTTTGAAA
AAGCCGTTTCTGTAATGAAGGAGAAAACTCACCGAGGCAGTTCCATAGGATGGCAAGATCCTGGTATCGG
TCTGCGATTCCGACTCGTCCAACATCAATACAACCTATTAATTTCCCCTCGTCAAAAATAAGGTTATCAA
GTGAGAAATCACCATGAGTGACGACTGAATCCGGTGAGAATGGCAAAAGTTTATGCATTTCTTTCCAGAC
TTGTTCAACAGGCCAGCCATTACGCTCGTCATCAAAATCACTCGCATCAACCAAACCGTTATTCATTCGT
GATTGCGCCTGAGCTAGACGAAATACGCGATCGCTGTTAAAAGGACAATTACAAACAGGAATCGAATGCA
ACCGGCGCAGGAACACTGCCAGCGCATCAACAATATTTTCACCTGAATCAGGATATTCTTCTAATACCTG
GAATGCTGTTTTTCCGGGGATCGCAGTGGTGAGTAACCATGCATCACCAGGAGTACGGATAAAATGCTTG
ATGGTCGGAAGAGGCATAAATTCCGTCAGCCAGTTTAGTCTGACCATCTCATCTGTAACATCATTGGCAA
CGCTACCTTTGCCATGTTTCAGAAACAACTCTGGCGCATCGGGCTTCCCATACAAGCGATAGATTGTCGC
ACCTGATTGCCCGACATTATCGCGAGCCCATTTATACCCATATAAATCAGCATCCATGTTGGAATTTAAT
CGCGGCCTCGACGTTTCCCGTTGAATATGGCTCATAACACCCCTTGTATTACTGTTTATGTAAGCAGACA
GTTTTATTGTTCATGATGATATATTTTTATCTTGTGCAATGTAACATCAGAGATTTTGAGACACGGGCAC
CTGCAGTCTTCGTACTGCTCCGGTGCCCGTCAGTGGGCAGAGCGCACATCGCCCACAGTCCCCGAGAAGT
TGGGGGGAGGGGTCGGCAATTGAACCGGTGCCTAGAGAAGGTGGCGCGGGGTAAACTGGGAAAGTGATGT
CGTGTACTGGCTCCGCCTTTTTCCCGAGGGTGGGGGAGAACCGTATATAAGTGCAGTAGTCGCCGTGAAC
GTTCTTTTTCGCAACGGGTTTGCCGCCAGAACACAGGTAAGTGCCGTGTGTGGTTCCCGCGGGCCTGGCC
TCTTTACGGGTTATGGCCCTTGCGTGCCTTGAATTACTTCCACGCCCCTGGCTGCAGTACGTGATTCTTG
ATCCCGAGCTTCGGGTTGGAAGTGGGTGGGAGAGTTCGAGGCCTTGCGCTTAAGGAGCCCCTTCGCCTCG
TGCTTGAGTTGAGGCCTGGCTTGGGCGCTGGGGCCGCCGCGTGCGAATCTGGTGGCACCTTCGCGCCTGT
CTCGCTGCTTTCGATAAGTCTCTAGCCATTTAAAATTTTTGATGACCTGCTGCGACGCTTTTTTTCTGGC
AAGATAGTCTTGTAAATGCGGGCCAAGATCTGCACACTGGTATTTCGGTTTTTGGGGCCGCGGGCGGCGA
CGGGGCCCGTGCGTCCCAGCGCACATGTTCGGCGAGGCGGGGCCTGCGAGCGCGGCCACCGAGAATCGGA
CGGGGGTAGTCTCAAGCTGGCCGGCCTGCTCTGGTGCCTGGCCTCGCGCCGCCGTGTATCGCCCCGCCCT
GGGCGGCAAGGCTGGCCCGGTCGGCACCAGTTGCGTGAGCGGAAAGATGGCCGCTTCCCGGCCCTGCTGC
AGGGAGCTCAAAATGGAGGACGCGGCGCTCGGGAGAGCGGGCGGGTGAGTCACCCACACAAAGGAAAAGG
GCCTTTCCGTCCTCAGCCGTCGCTTCATGTGACTCCACGGAGTACCGGGCGCCGTCCAGGCACCTCGATT
AGTTCTCGAGCTTTTGGAGTACGTCGTCTTTAGGTTGGGGGGAGGGGTTTTATGCGATGGAGTTTCCCCA
CACTGAGTGGGTGGAGACTGAAGTTAGGCCAGCTTGGCACTTGATGTAATTCTCCTTGGAATTTGCCCTT
TTTGAGTTTGGATCTTGGTTCATTCTCAAGCCTCAGACAGTGGTTCAAAGTTTTTTTCTTCCATTTCAGG
TGTCGTGAGAGCTCGTTTAGTGAACCGTCAGATCGCCTGGAGACGCCATCCACGCTGTAATGAAGCTTAA
GCACTCTGATTTGACAATTACCTAGGACAAGCCACCATGGTGTCTAAGGGCGAAGAGCTGATCAAGGAAA
ATATGCGTATGAAGGTGGTCATGGAAGGTTCGGTCAACGGCCACCAATTCAAATGCACAGGTGAAGGAGA
AGGCAATCCGTACATGGGAACTCAAACCATGAGGATCAAAGTCATCGAGGGAGGACCCCTGCCATTTGCC
TTTGACATTCTTGCCACGTCGTTCATGTATGGCAGCCGTACTTTTATCAAGTACCCGAAAGGCATTCCTG
ATTTCTTTAAACAGTCCTTTCCTGAGGGTTTTACTTGGGAAAGAGTTACGAGATACGAAGATGGTGGAGT
CGTCACCGTCATGCAGGACACCAGCCTTGAGGATGGCTGTCTCGTTTACCACGTCCAAGTCAGAGGGGTA
AACTTTCCCTCCAATGGTCCCGTGATGCAGAAGAAGACCAAGGGTTGGGAGCCTAATACAGAGATGATGT
ATCCAGCAGATGGTGGTCTGAGGGGATACACTCATATGGCACTGAAAGTTGATGGTGGTGGCCATCTGTC
TTGCTCTTTCGTAACAACTTACAGGTCAAAAAAGACCGTCGGGAACATCAAGATGCCCGGTATCCATGCC
GTTGATCACCGCCTGGAAAGGTTAGAGGAAAGTGACAATGAAATGTTCGTAGTACAACGCGAACACGCAG
TTGCCAAGTTCGCCGGGCTTGGTGGTGGGATGGACGAGCTGTACAAGTAACAACAGGTAAGTGTGCTCGC
TTCGGCAGCACATATACTATGTTGAATGAGGCTTCAGTACTTTACAGAATCGTTGCCTGCACATCTTGGA
AACACTTGCTGGGATTACTTCTTCAGGGACTTCTTAACCCAACAGAAGGCTCGAGAAGGTATATTGCTGT
TGACAGTGAGCGAAGCACTCTGATTTGACAATTATAGTGAAGCCACAGATGTATAATTGTCAAATCAGAG
TGCTTTGCCTACTGCCTCGGACTTCAAGGGGCTAGAATTCAAGGGGCTACTTTAGGAGCAATTATCTTGT
TTACTAAAACTGAATACCTTGCTATCTCTTTGATACATTTTTACAAAGCTGAATTAAAATGGTATAAATT
AAATCACTTTTTTCAATTGTACTAACTTCGAGTCTTCTTTTTTTTTTTCACAGGTAGGAGTTGCACCTGT
GCCTTCTAGTTGCCAGCCATCTGTTGTTTGCCCCTCCCCCGTGCCTTCCTTGACCCTGGAAGGTGCCACT
CCCACTGTCCTTTCCTAATAAAATGAGGAAATTGCATCGCATTGTCTGAGTAGGTGTCATTCTATTCTGG
GGGGTGGGGTGGGGCAGGACAGCAAGGGGGAGGATTGGGAAGACAATAGCAGGCATGCTGGGGATGCGGT
GGGCTCTATGG
