>Addgene plasmid #235259 | EF1a-TS.FF5x1-mRuby2-miRE.FF5-bGH | depositor partial sequence | sequence record 463141 | mRuby2-miRE.FF5, mRuby2 with 3' microRNA
ATGGTGTCTAAGGGCGAAGAGCTGATCAAGGAAAATATGCGTATGAAGGTGGTCATGGAAGGTTCGGTCA
ACGGCCACCAATTCAAATGCACAGGTGAAGGAGAAGGCAATCCGTACATGGGAACTCAAACCATGAGGAT
CAAAGTCATCGAGGGAGGACCCCTGCCATTTGCCTTTGACATTCTTGCCACGTCGTTCATGTATGGCAGC
CGTACTTTTATCAAGTACCCGAAAGGCATTCCTGATTTCTTTAAACAGTCCTTTCCTGAGGGTTTTACTT
GGGAAAGAGTTACGAGATACGAAGATGGTGGAGTCGTCACCGTCATGCAGGACACCAGCCTTGAGGATGG
CTGTCTCGTTTACCACGTCCAAGTCAGAGGGGTAAACTTTCCCTCCAATGGTCCCGTGATGCAGAAGAAG
ACCAAGGGTTGGGAGCCTAATACAGAGATGATGTATCCAGCAGATGGTGGTCTGAGGGGATACACTCATA
TGGCACTGAAAGTTGATGGTGGTGGCCATCTGTCTTGCTCTTTCGTAACAACTTACAGGTCAAAAAAGAC
CGTCGGGAACATCAAGATGCCCGGTATCCATGCCGTTGATCACCGCCTGGAAAGGTTAGAGGAAAGTGAC
AATGAAATGTTCGTAGTACAACGCGAACACGCAGTTGCCAAGTTCGCCGGGCTTGGTGGTGGGATGGACG
AGCTGTACAAGTAACAACAGGTAAGTGTGCTCGCTTCGGCAGCACATATACTATGTTGAATGAGGCTTCA
GTACTTTACAGAATCGTTGCCTGCACATCTTGGAAACACTTGCTGGGATTACTTCTTCAGGGACTTCTTA
ACCCAACAGAAGGCTCGAGAAGGTATATTGCTGTTGACAGTGAGCGAAGCACTCTGATTTGACAATTATA
GTGAAGCCACAGATGTATAATTGTCAAATCAGAGTGCTTTGCCTACTGCCTCGGACTTCAAGGGGCTAGA
ATTCAAGGGGCTACTTTAGGAGCAATTATCTTGTTTACTAAAACTGAATACCTTGCTATCTCTTTGATAC
ATTTTTACAAAGCTGAATTAAAATGGTATAAATTAAATCACTTTTTTCAATTGTACTAACTTCGAGTCTT
CTTTTTTTTTTTCACAG
